Addgene plasmid #109156: pACEBac1-CoRESTfl
Purpose: Encodes human full-length CoREST with C-terminal 3xFLAG tag to be expressed in a baculovirus/insect cell expression system
Depositing lab: Monika Golas. Depositing organization: Aarhus University. Publication: Stepwise assembly of functional C-terminal REST/NRSF transcriptional repressor complexes as a drug target. Inui K, Zhao Z, Yuan J, Jayaprakash S, Le LTM, Drakulic S, Sander B, Golas MM. Protein Sci. 2017 May;26(5):997-1011. doi: 10.1002/pro.3142. Epub 2017 Mar 12. PubMed 28218430.
Backbone
  Vector backbone: pACEBac1
  Backbone manufacturer: Geneva Biotech
  Vector type: Insect Expression
Growth in bacteria
  Bacterial resistance: Gentamicin, 10 μg/mL
  Growth temperature: 37°C
  Growth strain: DH5alpha
  Copy number: Unknown
Gene/Insert
  Gene/Insert name: human full-length CoREST, sequence-optimized for insect cells
  Species: H. sapiens (human)
  Insert size (bp): 1521
  Entrez Gene: RCOR1 (a.k.a. COREST, RCOR)
  Promoter: Polyhedrin
  Tag / fusion protein: 3xFLAG (C terminal on insert)
  Cloning method: Unknown
  Sequencing primers: 5′ polh; 3′ SV40_rev
Terms and licenses: Academic/Nonprofit Terms; Industry Terms: Not Available to Industry
How to cite: pACEBac1-CoRESTfl was a gift from Monika Golas (Addgene plasmid # 109156 ; http://n2t.net/addgene:109156 ; RRID:Addgene_109156)
