[The description below was written by a language model from this plasmid's Addgene catalogue record and pLannotate feature annotations shown in this document.]
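Description:
pACEBac1-CoRESTfl is a baculovirus transfer (acceptor) plasmid built on the pACEBac1 backbone for producing human full-length CoREST (RCOR1) in insect cells. In E. coli it replicates from a high-copy ColE1/pUC-type origin and is selected with gentamicin, resistance being provided by the aacC1 gentamicin acetyltransferase gene driven by a class 1 integron Pc promoter. The sequenced plasmid is 4,360 nt.

The expression cassette places an insect-cell codon-optimized CoREST open reading frame under the very late Autographa californica polyhedrin promoter. It is fused at its C-terminus to a 3xFLAG epitope for detection and affinity purification, and terminated by an SV40 polyadenylation signal. The short "large T antigen" and "SET1" fragments called by the annotation software lie in or beside the SV40 terminator region, downstream of the tagged coding sequence. They are most likely incidental homology matches rather than functional parts of the payload.

The cassette and the gentamicin marker are flanked by the Tn7L and Tn7R mini-transposon ends, which allow Tn7-mediated transposition of this segment into a baculoviral bacmid in a suitable E. coli host. The resulting recombinant bacmid is used to generate virus for infecting insect cells. A loxP site upstream of the polyhedrin promoter permits Cre-mediated fusion with compatible donor plasmids, the standard route in this vector family for assembling multi-gene constructs.

CoREST is a core corepressor of the BHC complex recruited by REST to silence neuronal genes. The record indicates the plasmid was made for recombinant expression of the tagged protein, in the context of work on assembling REST/NRSF repressor complexes.
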