Features (pLannotate 1.2.2; 12 found; start..end, strand, type, name):
    190..778     +  rep_origin     ori: high-copy-number ColE1/pMB1/pBR322/pUC origin of replication
    913..1136    -  mobile_element Tn7R: mini-Tn7 element (right end of the Tn7 transposon) Tn7
   1203..1736    -  CDS            GmR: gentamycin acetyltransferase; aacC1; confers resistance to gentamycin
   1925..1953    -  promoter       Pc promoter: intI1 (promoter lies within the coding sequence); class 1 integron promoter
   2024..2057    +  protein_bind   loxP: Cre-mediated recombination occurs in the 8-bp core sequence (GCATACAT). Cre recombinase
   2134..2225    +  promoter       polyhedrin promoter: polh from Autographa californica; promoter for the baculovirus polyhedrin gene
   2290..3735    +  CDS            RCOR1 (sequence partly withheld): RCOR1_HUMAN - Also known as KIAA0071, RCOR. Experimental evidence at protein level: Swiss-Prot protein existence level 1. Essential component of the BHC complex, a corepressor complex that represses transcription of neuron-specific genes in non-neuronal cells. The BHC complex is recruited at RE1/NRSE sites by REST and acts by deacetylating and demethylating specific sites on histones, thereby acting as a chromatin modifier. In the BHC complex, it serves as a molecular beacon for the recruitment of molecular machinery, including MeCP2 and SUV39H1, that imposes silencing across a chromosomal int
   3742..3807    +  CDS            3xFLAG: three tandem FLAG® epitope tags, followed by an enterokinase cleavage site
   3834..3917    +  CDS            large T antigen (fragment): large T antigen from SV40 (simian virus 40)
   3940..4074    +  polyA_signal   SV40 poly(A) signal: SV40 polyadenylation signal
   4103..4152    +  CDS            SET1 (fragment): solubility-enhancement tag derived from T7 phage gene 10B
   4195..4360    -  mobile_element Tn7L: mini-Tn7 element (left end of the Tn7 transposon) Tn7
>Addgene plasmid #109156 | pACEBac1-CoRESTfl | addgene full sequence | sequence record 232884 | Addgene NGS Result
ACCGGTTGACTTGGGTCAACTGTCAGACCAAGTTTACTCATATATACTTTAGATTGATTTAAAACTTCAT
TTTTAATTTAAAAGGATCTAGGTGAAGATCCTTTTTGATAATCTCATGACCAAAATCCCTTAACGTGAGT
TTTCGTTCCACTGAGCGTCAGACCCCGTAGAAAAGATCAAAGGATCTTCTTGAGATCCTTTTTTTCTGCG
CGTAATCTGCTGCTTGCAAACAAAAAAACCACCGCTACCAGCGGTGGTTTGTTTGCCGGATCAAGAGCTA
CCAACTCTTTTTCCGAAGGTAACTGGCTTCAGCAGAGCGCAGATACCAAATACTGTTCTTCTAGTGTAGC
CGTAGTTAGGCCACCACTTCAAGAACTCTGTAGCACCGCCTACATACCTCGCTCTGCTAATCCTGTTACC
AGTGGCTGCTGCCAGTGGCGATAAGTCGTGTCTTACCGGGTTGGACTCAAGACGATAGTTACCGGATAAG
GCGCAGCGGTCGGGCTGAACGGGGGGTTCGTGCACACAGCCCAGCTTGGAGCGAACGACCTACACCGAAC
TGAGATACCTACAGCGTGAGCTATGAGAAAGCGCCACGCTTCCCGAAGGGAGAAAGGCGGACAGGTATCC
GGTAAGCGGCAGGGTCGGAACAGGAGAGCGCACGAGGGAGCTTCCAGGGGGAAACGCCTGGTATCTTTAT
AGTCCTGTCGGGTTTCGCCACCTCTGACTTGAGCGTCGATTTTTGTGATGCTCGTCAGGGGGGCGGAGCC
TATGGAAAAACGCCAGCAACGCGGCCTTTTTACGGTTCCTGGCCTTTTGCTGGCCTTTTGCTCACATGTT
CTTTCCTGCGTTATCCCCTGATTGACTTGGGTCGCTCTTCCTGTGGATGCGCAGATGCCCTGCGTAAGCG
GGTGTGGGCGGACAATAAAGTCTTAAACTGAACAAAATAGATCTAAACTATGACAATAAAGTCTTAAACT
AGACAGAATAGTTGTAAACTGAAATCAGTCCAGTTATGCTGTGAAAAAGCATACTGGACTTTTGTTATGG
CTAAAGCAAACTCTTCATTTTCTGAAGTGCAAATTGCCCGTCGTATTAAAGAGGGGCGTGGCCAAGGGCA
TGTAAAGACTATATTCGCGGCGTTGTGACAATTTACCGAACAACTCCGCGGCCGGGAAGCCGATCTCGGC
TTGAACGAATTGTTAGGTGGCGGTACTTGGGTCGATATCAAAGTGCATCACTTCTTCCCGTATGCCCAAC
TTTGTATAGAGAGCCACTGCGGGATCGTCACCGTAATCTGCTTGCACGTAGATCACATAAGCACCAAGCG
CGTTGGCCTCATGCTTGAGGAGATTGATGAGCGCGGTGGCAATGCCCTGCCTCCGGTGCTCGCCGGAGAC
TGCGAGATCATAGATATAGATCTCACTACGCGGCTGCTCAAACTTGGGCAGAACGTAAGCCGCGAGAGCG
CCAACAACCGCTTCTTGGTCGAAGGCAGCAAGCGCGATGAATGTCTTACTACGGAGCAAGTTCCCGAGGT
AATCGGAGTCCGGCTGATGTTGGGAGTAGGTGGCTACGTCTCCGAACTCACGACCGAAAAGATCAAGAGC
AGCCCGCATGGATTTGACTTGGTCAGGGCCGAGCCTACATGTGCGAATGATGCCCATACTTGAGCCACCT
AACTTTGTTTTAGGGCGACTGCCCTGCTGCGTAACATCGTTGCTGCTGCGTAACATCGTTGCTGCTCCAT
AACATCAAACATCGACCCACGGCGTAACGCGCTTGCTGCTTGGATGCCCGAGGCATAGACTGTACAAAAA
AACAGTCATAACAAGCCATGAAAACCGCCACTGCGCCGTTACCACCGCTGCGTTCGGTCAAGGTTCTGGA
CCAGTTGCGTGAGCGCATACGCTACTTGCATTACAGTTTACGAACCGAACAGGCTTATGTCAACTGGGTT
CGTGCCTTCATCCGTTTCCACGGTGTGCGTCACCCGGCAACCTTGGGCAGCAGCGAAGTCGCCATAACTT
CGTATAGCATACATTATACGAAGTTATCTGTAACTATAACGGTCCTAAGGTAGCGAGTTTAAACACTAGT
ATCGATTCGCGACCTACTCCGGAATATTAATAGATCATGGAGATAATTAAAATGATAACCATCTCGCAAA
TAAATAAGTATTTTACTGTTTTCGTAACAGTTTTGTAATAAAAAAACCTATAAATATTCCGGATTATTCA
TACCGTCCCACCATCGGGCGCGGATCCCGGTCCGAAGCGCGCGGAATTCATGGTTGAAAAGGGACCTGAA
GTCAGCGGAAAACGTCGTGGAAGGAACAACGCCGCTGCTAGTGCCAGCGCCGCCGCTGCTTCAGCTGCCG
CTTCCGCCGCCTGTGCCAGCCCAGCCGCTACCGCCGCCTCTGGTGCTGCCGCCAGTTCAGCTAGCGCCGC
TGCTGCTTCCGCTGCCGCTGCTCCAAACAACGGTCAGAATAAGAGTCTGGCTGCCGCTGCCCCAAACGGC
AACTCTAGCTCCAACTCATGGGAAGAAGGTAGCTCCGGTAGCTCTAGCGATGAAGAGCACGGAGGTGGCG
GTATGCGTGTGGGTCCCCAGTACCAGGCCGTGGTTCCTGACTTCGATCCTGCTAAACTGGCCAGGCGCAG
CCAGGAGCGCGACAATTTGGGAATGCTCGTCTGGTCCCCTAACCAGAATCTGAGTGAGGCCAAGTTGGAC
GAGTACATCGCTATCGCCAAAGAGAAGCATGGCTACAACATGGAGCAGGCCCTGGGTATGCTCTTCTGGC
ACAAGCACAACATCGAGAAGTCCCTGGCCGACCTGCCAAACTTCACACCCTTCCCCGACGAATGGACCGT
TGAGGATAAGGTCCTCTTCGAGCAAGCCTTTTCCTTCCACGGCAAGACATTCCACCGTATCCAACAAATG
CTCCCTGATAAATCCATCGCTAGCCTGGTCAAGTTCTACTATTCTTGGAAAAAGACACGCACAAAAACAT
CTGTTATGGACCGCCATGCTAGAAAACAGAAGCGCGAGCGCGAGGAGTCCGAAGATGAACTCGAAGAAGC
TAACGGTAACAACCCAATCGACATCGAAGTCGACCAGAACAAGGAATCCAAGAAGGAAGTCCCTCCAACT
GAGACTGTCCCACAGGTGAAGAAGGAGAAACACTCTACTCAAGCTAAGAACCGTGCTAAG
[390 nt withheld, positions 3211-3600]
GAGGCCGAACACGGCAAGGAGGAGACCAACGGACCCTCAAACCAGAAGCCCGTTAAGAGCCCTGATAACT
CAATCAAGATGCCCGAAGAAGAAGACGAGGCTCCTGTGCTGGACGTCCGCTACGCTTCAGCTTCCTCTAG
AGACTACAAAGACCATGACGGTGATTATAAAGATCATGACATCGATTACAAGGATGACGATGACAAGTAA
AAGCTTGTCGAGAAGTACTAGAGGATCATAATCAGCCATACCACATTTGTAGAGGTTTTACTTGCTTTAA
AAAACCTCCCACACCTCCCCCTGAACCTGAAACATAAAATGAATGCAATTGTTGTTGTTAACTTGTTTAT
TGCAGCTTATAATGGTTACAAATAAAGCAATAGCATCACAAATTTCACAAATAAAGCATTTTTTTCACTG
CATTCTAGTTGTGGTTTGTCCAAACTCATCAATGTATCTTATCATGTCTGGATCTGATCACTGCTTGAGC
CTAGAAGATCCGGCTGCTAACAAAGCCCGAAAGGAAGCTGAGTTGGCTGCTGCCACCGCTGAGCAATAAC
TATCATAACCCCTAGGGTATACCCATCTAATTGGAACCAGATAAGTGAAATCTAGTTCCAAACTATTTTG
TCATTTTTAATTTTCGTATTAGCTTACGACGCTACACCCAGTTCCCATCTATTTTGTCACTCTTCCCTAA
ATAATCCTTAAAAACTCCATTTCCACCCCTCCCAGTTCCCAACTATTTTGTCCGCCCACA
